>Addgene plasmid #215854 | pSuperCRISPR-sgRNA-RL69-TTCT | addgene full sequence | sequence record 430700 | Addgene NGS Result
TGAAAGACCCCACCTGTAGGTTTGGCAAGCTAGCTTAAGTAACGCCATTTTGCAAGGCATGGAAAATACA
TAACTGAGAATAGAGAAGTTCAGATCAAGGTTAGGAACAGAGAGACAGCAGAATATGGGCCAAACAGGAT
ATCTGTGGTAAGCAGTTCCTGCCCCGGCTCAGGGCCAAGAACAGATGGTCCCCAGATGCGGTCCCGCCCT
CAGCAGTTTCTAGAGAACCATCAGATGTTTCCAGGGTGCCCCAAGGACCTGAAATGACCCTGTGCCTTAT
TTGAACTAACCAATCAGTTCGCTTCTCGCTTCTGTTCGCGCGCTTCTGCTCCCCGAGCTCAATAAAAGAG
CCCACAACCCCTCACTCGGCGCGCCAGTCCTCCGATAGACTGCGTCGCCCGGGTACCCGTATTCCCAATA
AAGCCTCTTGCTGTTTGCATCCGAATCGTGGACTCGCTGATCCTTGGGAGGGTCTCCTCAGATTGATTGA
CTGCCCACCTCGGGGGTCTTTCATTTGGAGGTTCCACCGAGATTTGGAGACCCCTGCCCAGGGACCACCG
ACCCCCCCGCCGGGAGGTAAGCTGGCCAGCGGTCGTTTCGTGTCTGTCTCTGTCTTTGTGCGTGTTTGTG
CCGGCATCTAATGTTTGCGCCTGCGTCTGTACTAGTTAGCTAACTAGCTCTGTATCTGGCGGACCCGTGG
TGGAACTGACGAGTTCTGAACACCCGGCCGCAACCCTGGGAGACGTCCCAGGGACTTTGGGGGCCGTTTT
TGTGGCCCGACCTGAGGAAGGGAGTCGATGTGGAATCCGACCCCGTCAGGATATGTGGTTCTGGTAGGAG
ACGAGAACCTAAAACAGTTCCCGCCTCCGTCTGAATTTTTGCTTTCGGTTTGGAACCGAAGCCGCGCGTC
TTGTCTGCTGCAGCGCTGCAGCATCGTTCTGTGTTGTCTCTGTCTGACTGTGTTTCTGTATTTGTCTGAA
AATTAGGGCCAGACTGTTACCACTCCCTTAAGTTTGACCTTAGGTCACTGGAAAGATGTCGAGCGGATCG
CTCACAACCAGTCGGTAGATGTCAAGAAGAGACGTTGGGTTACCTTCTGCTCTGCAGAATGGCCAACCTT
TAACGTCGGATGGCCGCGAGACGGCACCTTTAACCGAGACCTCATCACCCAGGTTAAGATCAAGGTCTTT
TCACCTGGCCCGCATGGACACCCAGACCAGGTCCCCTACATCGTGACCTGGGAAGCCTTGGCTTTTGACC
CCCCTCCCTGGGTCAAGCCCTTTGTACACCCTAAGCCTCCGCCTCCTCTTCCTCCATCCGCCCCGTCTCT
CCCCCTTGAACCTCCTCGTTCGACCCCGCCTCGATCCTCCCTTTATCCAGCCCTCACTCCTTCTCTAGGC
GCCGGAATTAGATCGATCTCTCGAGGTCGACGGTATCGATAAGCTTAAAAAAGCACCGACTCGGTGCCAC
TTTTTCAAGTTGATAACGGACTAGCCTTATTCTAACTTGCTATTTCTAGCTCTAGAACGCACGTTCATTT
GCTTGCAGCGGGATCTGTGGTCTCATACAGAACTTATAAGATTCCCAAATCCAAAGACATTTCACGTTTA
TGGTGATTTCCCAGAACACATAGCGACATGCAAATATTGCAGGGCGCCACTCCCCTGTCCCTCACAGCCA
TCTTCCTGCCAGGGCGCACGCGCGCTGGGTGTTCCCGCCTAGTGACACTGGGCCCGCGATTCCTTGGAGC
GGGTTGATGACGTCAGCGTTCGAATTCTACCGGGTAGGGGAGGCGCTTTTCCCAAGGCAGTCTGGAGCAT
GCGCTTTAGCAGCCCCGCTGGGCACTTGGCGCTACACAAGTGGCCTCTGGCCTCGCACACATTCCACATC
CACCGGTAGGCGCCAACCGGCTCCGTTCTTTGGTGGCCCCTTCGCGCCACCTTCTACTCCTCCCCTAGTC
AGGAAGTTCCCCCCCGCCCCGCAGCTCGCGTCGTGCAGGACGTGACAAATGGAAGTAGCACGTCTCACTA
GTCTCGTGCAGATGGACAGCACCGCTGAGCAATGGAAGCGGGTAGGCCTTTGGGGCAGCGGCCAATAGCA
GCTTTGCTCCTTCGCTTTCTGGGCTCAGAGGCTGGGAAGGGGTGGGTCCGGGGGCGGGCTCAGGGGCGGG
CTCAGGGGCGGGGCGGGCGCCCGAAGGTCCTCCGGAGGCCCGGCATTCTGCACGCTTCAAAAGCGCACGT
CTGCCGCGCTGTTCTCCTCTTCCTCATCTCCGGGCCTTTCGACCTGCAGCCCAAGCTAGCTTACCATGAC
CGAGTACAAGCCCACGGTGCGCCTCGCCACCCGCGACGACGTCCCCAGGGCCGTACGCACCCTCGCCGCC
GCGTTCGCCGACTACCCCGCCACGCGCCACACCGTCGATCCGGACCGCCACATCGAGCGGGTCACCGAGC
TGCAAGAACTCTTCCTCACGCGCGTCGGGCTCGACATCGGCAAGGTGTGGGTCGCGGACGACGGCGCCGC
GGTGGCGGTCTGGACCACGCCGGAGAGCGTCGAAGCGGGGGCGGTGTTCGCCGAGATCGGCCCGCGCATG
GCCGAGTTGAGCGGTTCCCGGCTGGCCGCGCAGCAACAGATGGAAGGCCTCCTGGCGCCGCACCGGCCCA
AGGAGCCCGCGTGGTTCCTGGCCACCGTCGGCGTCTCGCCCGACCACCAGGGCAAGGGTCTGGGCAGCGC
CGTCGTGCTCCCCGGAGTGGAGGCGGCCGAGCGCGCCGGGGTGCCCGCCTTCCTGGAGACCTCCGCGCCC
CGCAACCTCCCCTTCTACGAGCGGCTCGGCTTCACCGTCACCGCCGACGTCGAGGTGCCCGAAGGACCGC
GCACCTGGTGCATGACCCGCAAGCCCGGTGCCTGACGCCCGCCCCACGACCCGCAGCGCCCGACCGAAAG
GAGCGCACGACCCCATGCATCGATAAAATAAAAGATTTTATTTAGTCTCCAGAAAAAGGGGGGAATGAAA
GACCCCACCTGTAGGTTTGGCAAGCTAGAGAACCATCAGATGTTTCCAGGGTGCCCCAAGGACCTGAAAT
GACCCTGTGCCTTATTTGAACTAACCAATCAGTTCGCTTCTCGCTTCTGTTCGCGCGCTTCTGCTCCCCG
AGCTCAATAAAAGAGCCCACAACCCCTCACTCGGCGCGCCAGTCCTCCGATAGACTGCGTCGCCCGGGTA
CCCGTGTATCCAATAAACCCTCTTGCAGTTGCATCCGACTTGTGGTCTCGCTGTTCCTTGGGAGGGTCTC
CTCTGAGTGATTGACTACCCGTCAGCGGGGGTCTTTCATGGGTAACAGTTTCTTGAAGTTGGAGAACAAC
ATTCTGAGGGTAGGAGTCGAATATTAAGTAATCCTGACTCAATTAGCCACTGTTTTGAATCCACATACTC
CAATACTCCTGAAATAGTTCATTATGGACAGCGCAGAAAGAGCTGGGGAGAATTGTGAAATTGTTATCCG
CTCACAATTCCACACAACATACGAGCCGGAAGCATAAAGTGTAAAGCCTGGGGTGCCTAATGAGTGAGCT
AACTCACATTAATTGCGTTGCGCTCACTGCCCGCTTTCCAGTCGGGAAACCTGTCGTGCCAGCTGCATTA
ATGAATCGGCCAACGCGCGGGGAGAGGCGGTTTGCGTATTGGGCGCTCTTCCGCTTCCTCGCTCACTGAC
TCGCTGCGCTCGGTCGTTCGGCTGCGGCGAGCGGTATCAGCTCACTCAAAGGCGGTAATACGGTTATCCA
CAGAATCAGGGGATAACGCAGGAAAGAACATGTGAGCAAAAGGCCAGCAAAAGGCCAGGAACCGTAAAAA
GGCCGCGTTGCTGGCGTTTTTCCATAGGCTCCGCCCCCCTGACGAGCATCACAAAAATCGACGCTCAAGT
CAGAGGTGGCGAAACCCGACAGGACTATAAAGATACCAGGCGTTTCCCCCTGGAAGCTCCCTCGTGCGCT
CTCCTGTTCCGACCCTGCCGCTTACCGGATACCTGTCCGCCTTTCTCCCTTCGGGAAGCGTGGCGCTTTC
TCATAGCTCACGCTGTAGGTATCTCAGTTCGGTGTAGGTCGTTCGCTCCAAGCTGGGCTGTGTGCACGAA
CCCCCCGTTCAGCCCGACCGCTGCGCCTTATCCGGTAACTATCGTCTTGAGTCCAACCCGGTAAGACACG
ACTTATCGCCACTGGCAGCAGCCACTGGTAACAGGATTAGCAGAGCGAGGTATGTAGGCGGTGCTACAGA
GTTCTTGAAGTGGTGGCCTAACTACGGCTACACTAGAAGAACAGTATTTGGTATCTGCGCTCTGCTGAAG
CCAGTTACCTTCGGAAAAAGAGTTGGTAGCTCTTGATCCGGCAAACAAACCACCGCTGGTAGCGGTGGTT
TTTTTGTTTGCAAGCAGCAGATTACGCGCAGAAAAAAAGGATCTCAAGAAGATCCTTTGATCTTTTCTAC
GGGGTCTGACGCTCAGTGGAACGAAAACTCACGTTAAGGGATTTTGGTCATGAGATTATCAAAAAGGATC
TTCACCTAGATCCTTTTAAATTAAAAATGAAGTTTTAAATCAATCTAAAGTATATATGAGTAAACTTGGT
CTGACAGTTACCAATGCTTAATCAGTGAGGCACCTATCTCAGCGATCTGTCTATTTCGTTCATCCATAGT
TGCCTGACTCCCCGTCGTGTAGATAACTACGATACGGGAGGGCTTACCATCTGGCCCCAGTGCTGCAATG
ATACCGCGAGACCCACGCTCACCGGCTCCAGATTTATCAGCAATAAACCAGCCAGCCGGAAGGGCCGAGC
GCAGAAGTGGTCCTGCAACTTTATCCGCCTCCATCCAGTCTATTAATTGTTGCCGGGAAGCTAGAGTAAG
TAGTTCGCCAGTTAATAGTTTGCGCAACGTTGTTGCCATTGCTACAGGCATCGTGGTGTCACGCTCGTCG
TTTGGTATGGCTTCATTCAGCTCCGGTTCCCAACGATCAAGGCGAGTTACATGATCCCCCATGTTGTGCA
AAAAAGCGGTTAGCTCCTTCGGTCCTCCGATCGTTGTCAGAAGTAAGTTGGCCGCAGTGTTATCACTCAT
GGTTATGGCAGCACTGCATAATTCTCTTACTGTCATGCCATCCGTAAGATGCTTTTCTGTGACTGGTGAG
TACTCAACCAAGTCATTCTGAGAATAGTGTATGCGGCGACCGAGTTGCTCTTGCCCGGCGTCAATACGGG
ATAATACCGCGCCACATAGCAGAACTTTAAAAGTGCTCATCATTGGAAAACGTTCTTCGGGGCGAAAACT
CTCAAGGATCTTACCGCTGTTGAGATCCAGTTCGATGTAACCCACTCGTGCACCCAACTGATCTTCAGCA
TCTTTTACTTTCACCAGCGTTTCTGGGTGAGCAAAAACAGGAAGGCAAAATGCCGCAAAAAAGGGAATAA
GGGCGACACGGAAATGTTGAATACTCATACTCTTCCTTTTTCAATATTATTGAAGCATTTATCAGGGTTA
TTGTCTCATGAGCGGATACATATTTGAATGTATTTAGAAAAATAAACAAATAGGGGTTCCGCGCACATTT
CCCCGAAAAGTGCCACCTGACGTCTAAGAAACCATTATTATCATGACATTAACCTATAAAAATAGGCGTA
TCACGAGGCCCTTTCGTCTCGCGCGTTTCGGTGATGACGGTGAAAACCTCTGACACATGCAGCTCCCGGA
GACGGTCACAGCTTGTCTGTAAGCGGATGCCGGGAGCAGACAAGCCCGTCAGGGCGCGTCAGCGGGTGTT
GGCGGGTGTCGGGGCTGGCTTAACTATGCGGCATCAGAGCAGATTGTACTGAGAGTGCACCATATGCGGT
GTGAAATACCGCACAGATGCGTAAGGAGAAAATACCGCATCAGGCGCCATTCGCCATTCAGGCTGCGCAA
CTGTTGGGAAGGGCGATCGGTGCGGGCCTCTTCGCTATTACGCCAGCTGGCGAAAGGGGGATGTGCTGCA
AGGCGATTAAGTTGGGTAACGCCAGGGTTTTCCCAGTCACGACGTTGTAAAACGACGGCGCAAGGAATGG
TGCATGCAAGGAGATGGCGCCCAACAGTCCCCCGGCCACGGGGCCTGCCACCATACCCACGCCGAAACAA
GCGCTCATGAGCCCGAAGTGGCGAGCCCGATCTTCCCCATCGGTGATGTCGGCGATATAGGCGCCAGCAA
CCGCACCTGTGGCGCCGGTGATGCCGGCCACGATGCGTCCGGCGTAGAGGCGATTAGTCCAATTTGTTAA
AGACAGGATATCAGTGGTCCAGGCTCTAGTTTTGACTCAACAATATCACCAGCTGAAGCCTATAGAGTAC
GAGCCATAGATAAAATAAAAGATTTTATTTAGTCTCCAGAAAAAGGGGGGAA
Features (pLannotate 1.2.2; 22 found; start..end, strand, type, name):
    579..920     +  misc_feature   MESV Ψ: packaging signal of murine embryonic stem cell virus
    987..1403    +  CDS            gag (truncated): truncated Moloney murine leukemia virus (MMLV) gag gene lacking the start codon
   1420..1446    -  misc_feature   MCS (fragment): pBluescript multiple cloning site
   1453..1524    -  misc_RNA       gRNA scaffold (fragment): guide RNA scaffold for the Streptococcus pyogenes CRISPR/Cas9 system
   1557..1771    -  promoter       H1 promoter: human H1 RNA promoter
   1782..2281    +  promoter       PGK promoter: mouse phosphoglycerate kinase 1 promoter
   2306..2905    +  CDS            PuroR: puromycin N-acetyltransferase; pac from Streptomyces alboniger; confers resistance to puromycin
   3004..3038    +  LTR            3' LTR (ΔU3) (fragment): self-inactivating 3' long terminal repeat (LTR) from Moloney murine leukemia virus
   3035..3329    +  LTR            3' LTR (ΔU3) (fragment): self-inactivating 3' long terminal repeat (LTR) from Moloney murine leukemia virus
   3491..3507    -  protein_bind   lac operator: The lac repressor binds to the lac operator to inhibit transcription in E. coli. This inhibition can be relieved by adding lactose or isopropyl-β-D-thiogalactopyranoside (IPTG). lac repressor encoded by lacI
   3515..3545    -  promoter       lac promoter: promoter for the E. coli lac operon
   3560..3581    -  protein_bind   CAP binding site: CAP binding activates transcription in the presence of cAMP. E. coli catabolite activator protein
   3594..3686    -  CDS            lacI (fragment): lac repressor; lacI; The lac repressor binds to the lac operator to inhibit transcription in E. coli. This inhibition can be relieved by adding lactose or isopropyl-β-D-thiogalactopyranoside (IPTG).
   3869..4457    -  rep_origin     ori: high-copy-number ColE1/pMB1/pBR322/pUC origin of replication
   4628..5488    -  CDS            AmpR: β-lactamase; bla; confers resistance to ampicillin, carbenicillin, and related antibiotics
   5489..5593    -  promoter       AmpR promoter: bla
   5688..5723    +  CDS            rop (fragment): Rop protein, which maintains plasmids at low copy number; rop
   5825..5924    +  misc_feature   bom (fragment): basis of mobility region from pBR322
   5930..6079    -  CDS            lacZα (fragment): LacZα fragment of β-galactosidase; lacZ fragment
   6079..6280    -  CDS            TcR (fragment): tetracycline efflux protein; tet; confers resistance to tetracycline
   6281..6379    +  CDS            env (fragment): murine leukemia virus gPr80 envelope polyprotein precursor; env; proteolytically cleaved into gp70SU and p15TM subunits
   6421..515     +  LTR            5' LTR (across the origin): 5' long terminal repeat from murine embryonic stem cell virus
