[The description below was written by a language model from this plasmid's Addgene catalogue record and pLannotate feature annotations shown in this document.]
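Description:
pSuperCRISPR-sgRNA-RL69-TTCT is a 6.4 kb retroviral, mammalian-expression plasmid built on the pSuper.retro.puro backbone and designed to express a single guide RNA against Renilla luciferase. It is propagated in E. coli as a high-copy plasmid through a ColE1/pUC-type origin with ampicillin selection (AmpR under its own bla promoter). The remaining bacterial annotations (short lacI, lacZα, TcR, rop and bom fragments, plus a lac promoter/operator) are remnants of the backbone rather than functional parts.

The retroviral portion runs from a murine embryonic stem cell virus 5' LTR through the MESV Ψ packaging signal and a truncated, start-codon-less MMLV gag segment to a self-inactivating ΔU3 3' LTR. This arrangement allows the intervening sequence to be packaged into virions when gag, pol and env are supplied in trans, and it silences LTR-driven transcription after integration. Between the LTRs sit two cassettes. A human H1 RNA polymerase III promoter, oriented antisense to the viral genome, drives the guide followed by the Streptococcus pyogenes Cas9 gRNA scaffold, which is annotated only as a fragment, so it may differ from the reference scaffold. A mouse PGK promoter drives puromycin N-acetyltransferase for selecting transfected or transduced mammalian cells.

The insert is described as sgRNA-RL69 carrying a "TTCT stretch", but the record gives neither the guide sequence nor the position or role of this stretch. The associated work concerns enhancing sgRNA transcription for more efficient CRISPR/Cas genome engineering, so this plasmid is presumably one of a set of sequence variants compared in a Renilla luciferase assay. No Cas9 is encoded, so the nuclease must be provided separately.
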