Addgene plasmid #215854: pSuperCRISPR-sgRNA-RL69-TTCT
Purpose: This plasmid encodes sgRNA that target Renilla luciferase with stretch sequence
Depositing lab: Kumiko Ui-Tei. Depositing organization: The University of Tokyo. Publication: Enhancement of single guide RNA transcription for efficient CRISPR/Cas-based genomic engineering. Ui-Tei K, Maruyama S, Nakano Y. Genome. 2017 Jun;60(6):537-545. doi: 10.1139/gen-2016-0127. Epub 2017 Jan 26. PubMed 28177825.
Backbone
  Vector backbone: pSuper.retro.puro
  Vector type: Mammalian Expression, Retroviral
  Selectable markers: Puromycin
Growth in bacteria
  Bacterial resistance: Ampicillin, 100 μg/mL
  Growth temperature: 37°C
  Growth strain: NEB Stable
  Copy number: High Copy
Gene/Insert
  Gene/Insert name: sgRNA-RL69 with TTCT stretch
  gRNA/shRNA sequence: Unspecified
  Species: Other
  Cloning method: Restriction Enzyme; 5′ cloning site Unknown (unknown if destroyed)
Terms and licenses: Academic/Nonprofit Terms; Industry Terms: Not Available to Industry
How to cite: pSuperCRISPR-sgRNA-RL69-TTCT was a gift from Kumiko Ui-Tei (Addgene plasmid # 215854 ; http://n2t.net/addgene:215854 ; RRID:Addgene_215854)
